>Addgene plasmid #52595 | pVITRO-HPV42 L1L2 | depositor full sequence | sequence record 81728 | pVITRO-HPV42 L1L2 sequence 9244 bps
CCTGCAGGGCCTGAAATAACCTCTGAAAGAGGAACTTGGTTAGGTACCTTCTGAGGCGGAAAGAACCAGC
TGTGGAATGTGTGTCAGTTAGGGTGTGGAAAGTCCCCAGGCTCCCCAGCAGGCAGAAGTATGCAAAGCAT
GCATCTCAATTAGTCAGCAACCAGGTGTGGAAAGTCCCCAGGCTCCCCAGCAGGCAGAAGTATGCAAAGC
ATGCATCTCAATTAGTCAGCAACCATAGTCCCACTAGTGGAGCCGAGAGTAATTCATACAAAAGGAGGGA
TCGCCTTCGCAAGGGGAGAGCCCAGGGACCGTCCCTAAATTCTCACAGACCCAAATCCCTGTAGCCGCCC
CACGACAGCGCGAGGAGCATGCGCTCAGGGCTGAGCGCGGGGAGAGCAGAGCACACAAGCTCATAGACCC
TGGTCGTGGGGGGGAGGACCGGGGAGCTGGCGCGGGGCAAACTGGGAAAGCGGTGTCGTGTGCTGGCTCC
GCCCTCTTCCCGAGGGTGGGGGAGAACGGTATATAAGTGCGGCAGTCGCCTTGGACGTTCTTTTTCGCAA
CGGGTTTGCCGTCAGAACGCAGGTGAGGGGCGGGTGTGGCTTCCGCGGGCCGCCGAGCTGGAGGTCCTGC
TCCGAGCGGGCCGGGCCCCGCTGTCGTCGGCGGGGATTAGCTGCGAGCATTCCCGCTTCGAGTTGCGGGC
GGCGCGGGAGGCAGAGTGCGAGGCCTAGCGGCAACCCCGTAGCCTCGCCTCGTGTCCGGCTTGAGGCCTA
GCGTGGTGTCCGCGCCGCCGCCGCGTGCTACTCCGGCCGCACTCTGGTCTTTTTTTTTTTTGTTGTTGTT
GCCCTGCTGCCTTCGATTGCCGTTCAGCAATAGGGGCTAACAAAGGGAGGGTGCGGGGCTTGCTCGCCCG
GAGCCCGGAGAGGTCATGGTTGGGGAGGAATGGAGGGACAGGAGTGGCGGCTGGGGCCCGCCCGCCTTCG
GAGCACATGTCCGACGCCACCTGGATGGGGCGAGGCCTGGGGTTTTTCCCGAAGCAACCAGGCTGGGGTT
AGCGTGCCGAGGCCATGTGGCCCCAGCACCCGGCACGATCTGGCTTGGCGGCGCCGCGTTGCCCTGCCTC
CCTAACTAGGGTGAGGCCATCCCGTCCGGCACCAGTTGCGTGCGTGGAAAGATGGCCGCTCCCGGGCCCT
GTTGCAAGGAGCTCAAAATGGAGGACGCGGCAGCCCGGTGGAGCGGGCGGGTGAGTCACCCACACAAAGG
AAGAGGGCCTGGTCCCTCACCGGCTGCTGCTTCCTGTGACCCCGTGGTCCTATCGGCCGCAATAGTCACC
TCGGGCTTTTGAGCACGGCTAGTCGCGGCGGGGGGAGGGGATGTAATGGCGTTGGAGTTTGTTCACATTT
GGTGGGTGGAGACTAGTCAGGCCAGCCTGGCGCTGGAAGTCATTTTTGGAATTTGTCCCCTTGAGTTTTG
AGCGGAGCTAATTCTCGGGCTTCTTAGCGGTTCAAAGGTATCTTTTAAACCCTTTTTTAGGTGTTGTGAA
AACCACCGCTAATTCAAAGCAACCGGTGATATCAAAGATCCGCCACCATGAGCGTGTGGAGGCCCAGCGA
CGACAAGGTGTACCTGCCCCCTCCCCCCGTGAGCAAGGTGGTGAGCACCGACGAGTACGTGCAGAGGACC
AACTACTTCTACCACGCCAGCAGCAGCAGGCTGCTGGTGGTGGGCCACCCCTACTACTCCATCACCAAGA
GGCCCAACAAGACCAGCATCCCCAAGGTGAGCGGCCTGCAGTACAGGGTGTTCAGGGTGAGGCTGCCCGA
CCCCAACAAGTTCACCCTGCCCGAGACCAACCTGTACAACCCCGACACCCAGAGGATGGTGTGGGCCTGC
GTGGGCCTGGAGGTGGGCAGGGGCCAGCCCCTGGGCGTGGGCATCAGCGGCCACCCCCTGCTGAACAAGC
TGGACGACACCGAGAACGCCCCCACCTACGGCGGCGGCCCCGGCACCGACAACAGGGAGAACGTGAGCAT
GGACTACAAGCAGACCCAGCTGTGCCTGGTGGGCTGCAAGCCCGCTATCGGCGAGCACTGGGGCAAGGGC
ACCGCCTGCACCCCCCAGAGCAACGGCGACTGCCCCCCCCTGGAGCTGAAGAACAGCTTCATCCAGGACG
GCGACATGGTGGACGTGGGCTTCGGGGCCCTGGACTTCGGCGCCCTGCAGAGCAGCAAGGCCGAGGTGCC
CCTGGACATCGTGAACAGCATCACCAAGTACCCCGACTACCTGAAGATGAGCGCCGAGGCCTACGGCGAC
AGCATGTTCTTCTTCCTGAGGAGGGAGCAGATGTTCGTGAGGCACCTGTTCAACAGGGCCGGCGCCATCG
GCGAGCCCGTGCCCGACGAGCTGTACACCAAGGCCGCCAACAACGCCAGCGGCAGGCACAACCTGGGCAG
CAGCATCTACTACCCCACCCCCAGCGGCAGCATGGTGACCAGCGACGCCCAGCTGTTCAACAAGCCCTAC
TGGCTGCAGCAGGCCCAGGGCCACAACAACGGCATCTGCTGGGGCGACCAGCTGTTCCTGACCGTGGTGG
ACACCACCAGGAGCACCAACATGACCCTGTGCGCCACCGCCACCAGCGGCGACACCTACACCGCCGCCAA
CTTCAAGGAGTACCTGAGGCACGCCGAGGAGTACGACGTGCAGTTCATCTTCCAGCTGTGCAAGATCACC
CTGACCGTGGAGGTGATGAGCTACATCCACAACATGAACCCCAACATCCTGGAGGAGTGGAACGTGGGCG
TGGCCCCCCCCCCCAGCGGCACCCTGGAGGACAGCTACAGGTACGTGCAGAGCGAGGCCATCAGGTGCCA
GGCCAAGGTGACCACCCCCGAGAAGAAGGACCCCTACAGCGACTTCAGCTTCTGGGAGGTGAACCTGAGC
GAGAAGTTCAGCACCGACCTGGACCAGTTCCCCCTGGGCAGGAAGTTCCTGCTGCAGGCCGGCCTGAGGG
CCAGGCCCAAGCTGAGCGTGGGCAAGAGGAAGGCCAGCACCGCCAAGAGCGTGAGCAGCGCCAAGAGGAA
GAAGACCCACAAGTAATAGTCTAGCTGGCCAGACATGATAAGATACATTGATGAGTTTGGACAAACCACA
ACTAGAATGCAGTGAAAAAAATGCTTTATTTGTGAAATTTGTGATGCTATTGCTTTATTTGTAACCATTA
TAAGCTGCAATAAACAAGTTAACAACAACAATTGCATTCATTTTATGTTTCAGGTTCAGGGGGAGGTGTG
GGAGGTTTTTTAAAGCAAGTAAAACCTCTACAAATGTGGTATGGAAATGTTAATTAACTAGCCATGACCA
AAATCCCTTAACGTGAGTTTTCGTTCCACTGAGCGTCAGACCCCGTAGAAAAGATCAAAGGATCTTCTTG
AGATCCTTTTTTTCTGCGCGTAATCTGCTGCTTGCAAACAAAAAAACCACCGCTACCAGCGGTGGTTTGT
TTGCCGGATCAAGAGCTACCAACTCTTTTTCCGAAGGTAACTGGCTTCAGCAGAGCGCAGATACCAAATA
CTGTTCTTCTAGTGTAGCCGTAGTTAGGCCACCACTTCAAGAACTCTGTAGCACCGCCTACATACCTCGC
TCTGCTAATCCTGTTACCAGTGGCTGCTGCCAGTGGCGATAAGTCGTGTCTTACCGGGTTGGACTCAAGA
CGATAGTTACCGGATAAGGCGCAGCGGTCGGGCTGAACGGGGGGTTCGTGCACACAGCCCAGCTTGGAGC
GAACGACCTACACCGAACTGAGATACCTACAGCGTGAGCTATGAGAAAGCGCCACGCTTCCCGAAGGGAG
AAAGGCGGACAGGTATCCGGTAAGCGGCAGGGTCGGAACAGGAGAGCGCACGAGGGAGCTTCCAGGGGGA
AACGCCTGGTATCTTTATAGTCCTGTCGGGTTTCGCCACCTCTGACTTGAGCGTCGATTTTTGTGATGCT
CGTCAGGGGGGCGGAGCCTATGGAAAAACGCCAGCAACGCGGCCTTTTTACGGTTCCTGGCCTTTTGCTG
GCCTTTTGCTCACATGTTCTTAATTAACCTGCAGGCGTTACATAACTTACGGTAAATGGCCCGCCTGGCT
GACCGCCCAACGACCCCCGCCCATTGACGTCAATAATGACGTATGTTCCCATAGTAACGCCAATAGGGAC
TTTCCATTGACGTCAATGGGTGGAGTATTTACGGTAAACTGCCCACTTGGCAGTACATCAAGTGTATCAT
ATGCCAAGTACGCCCCCTATTGACGTCAATGACGGTAAATGGCCCGCCTGGCATTATGCCCAGTACATGA
CCTTATGGGACTTTCCTACTTGGCAGTACATCTACGTATTAGTCATCGCTATTACCATGATGATGCGGTT
TTGGCAGTACATCAATGGGCGTGGATAGCGGTTTGACTCACGGGGATTTCCAAGTCTCCACCCCATTGAC
GTCAATGGGAGTTTGTTTTGACTAGTGGAGCCGAGAGTAATTCATACAAAAGGAGGGATCGCCTTCGCAA
GGGGAGAGCCCAGGGACCGTCCCTAAATTCTCACAGACCCAAATCCCTGTAGCCGCCCCACGACAGCGCG
AGGAGCATGCGCCCAGGGCTGAGCGCGGGTAGATCAGAGCACACAAGCTCACAGTCCCCGGCGGTGGGGG
GAGGGGCGCGCTGAGCGGGGGCCAGGGAGCTGGCGCGGGGCAAACTGGGAAAGTGGTGTCGTGTGCTGGC
TCCGCCCTCTTCCCGAGGGTGGGGGAGAACGGTATATAAGTGCGGTAGTCGCCTTGGACGTTCTTTTTCG
CAACGGGTTTGCCGTCAGAACGCAGGTGAGTGGCGGGTGTGGCTTCCGCGGGCCCCGGAGCTGGAGCCCT
GCTCTGAGCGGGCCGGGCTGATATGCGAGTGTCGTCCGCAGGGTTTAGCTGTGAGCATTCCCACTTCGAG
TGGCGGGCGGTGCGGGGGTGAGAGTGCGAGGCCTAGCGGCAACCCCGTAGCCTCGCCTCGTGTCCGGCTT
GAGGCCTAGCGTGGTGTCCGCCGCCGCGTGCCACTCCGGCCGCACTATGCGTTTTTTGTCCTTGCTGCCC
TCGATTGCCTTCCAGCAGCATGGGCTAACAAAGGGAGGGTGTGGGGCTCACTCTTAAGGAGCCCATGAAG
CTTACGTTGGATAGGAATGGAAGGGCAGGAGGGGCGACTGGGGCCCGCCCGCCTTCGGAGCACATGTCCG
ACGCCACCTGGATGGGGCGAGGCCTGTGGCTTTCCGAAGCAATCGGGCGTGAGTTTAGCCTACCTGGGCC
ATGTGGCCCTAGCACTGGGCACGGTCTGGCCTGGCGGTGCCGCGTTCCCTTGCCTCCCAACAAGGGTGAG
GCCGTCCCGCCCGGCACCAGTTGCTTGCGCGGAAAGATGGCCGCTCCCGGGGCCCTGTTGCAAGGAGCTC
AAAATGGAGGACGCGGCAGCCCGGTGGAGCGGGCGGGTGAGTCACCCACACAAAGGAAGAGGGCCTTGCC
CCTCGCCGGCCGCTGCTTCCTGTGACCCCGTGGTCTATCGGCCGCATAGTCACCTCGGGCTTCTCTTGAG
CACCGCTCGTCGCGGCGGGGGGAGGGGATCTAATGGCGTTGGAGTTTGTTCACATTTGGTGGGTGGAGAC
TAGTCAGGCCAGCCTGGCGCTGGAAGTCATTCTTGGAATTTGCCCCTTTGAGTTTGGAGCGAGGCTAATT
CTCAAGCCTCTTAGCGGTTCAAAGGTATTTTCTAAACCCGTTTCCAGGTGTTGTGAAAGCCACCGCTAAT
TCAAAGCAATCCGGAGTATACGGATCCGCCACCATGCCCCCCCAGAGGAGCAGGAGGAGGAAGAGGGCCA
GCGCCACCCAGCTGTACCAGACCTGCAAGGCCAGCGGCACCTGCCCCCCCGACGTGATCCCCAAGGTGGA
GGGCACCACCCTGGCCGACAAGATCCTGCAGTGGGGCAGCCTGGGCGTGTTCTTCGGCGGCCTGGGCATC
GGCACCGGCGCCGGCACCGGCGGCAGGACCGGCTACGTGCCCCTGGGCACCAGGCCCCCCGTGATCGCCG
AGCCCGGCCCCGCCGTGAGGCCCCCCATCGCCGTGGACACCGTGGGCCCCAGCGACCCCAGCATCGTGAG
CCTGCTGGAGGAGAGCAGCGTGATCGACGCCGGCATCACCGTGCCCGACATCACCAGCCACGGCGGCTTC
AACATCACAACCAGCACCGGCGGCCCCGCCAGCACCCCCGCCATCCTGGACATCAGCCCCCCCACCAACA
CCATCAGGGTGACCACCACCACCAGCACCAACCCCCTGTACATCGACCCCTTCACCCTGCAGCCCCCCCT
GCCCGCCGAGGTGAACGGCAGGCTGCTGATCTCCACCCCCACCATCACCCCCCACAGCTACGAGGAGATC
CCCATGGACACCTTCGTGGTGAGCACCGACACCACCAACACCTTCACCAGCACCCCCATCCCCGGCCCCA
GGAGCAGCGCCAGGCTGGGCCTGTACAGCAGGGCCACCCAGCAGAGGCCCGTGACCACCAGCGCCTTCCT
GACCAGCCCCGCCAGGCTGGTGACCTACGACAACCCCGCCTACGAGGGCCTGACCGAGGACACCCTGGTG
TTCGAGCACCCCAGCATCCACACCGCCCCCGACCCCGACTTCATGGACATCGTGGCCCTGCACAGGCCCA
TGCTGAGCAGCAAGCAGGGCAGCGTGAGGGTGAGCAGGATCGGCCAGAGGCTGAGCATGCAGACCAGGAG
GGGCACCAGGTTCGGCAGCAGGGTGCACTTCTTCCACGACCTGAGCCCCATCACCCACAGCAGCGAGACC
ATCGAGCTGCAGCCCCTGAGCGCCAGCAGCGTGAGCGCCGCCAGCAACATCAACGACGGCCTGTTCGACA
TCTACGTGGACACCAGCGACGTGAACGTGACCAACACCACCAGCAGCATCCCCATGCACGGCTTCGCCAC
CCCCAGGCTGAGCACCACCAGCTTCCCCACCCTGCCCAGCATGAGCACCCACAGCGCCAACACCACCATC
CCCTTCAGCTTCCCCGCCACCGTGCACGTGGGCCCCGACCTGAGCGTGGTGGACCACCCCTGGGACAGCA
CCCCCACCAGCGTGATGCCCCAGGGCAACTTCGTGATGGTGAGCGGCTGGGACTTCATCCTGCACCCCAG
CTACTTCTGGAGGAGGAGGAGGAAGCCCGTGCCCTACTTCTTCGCCGACGTGAGGGTGGCCGCCTAATAG
TCTAGGAGCAGGTTTCCCCAATGACACAAAACGTGCAACTTGAAACTCCGCCTGGTCTTTCCAGGTCTAG
AGGGGTAACACTTTGTACTGCGTTTGGCTCCACGCTCGATCCACTGGCGAGTGTTAGTAACAGCACTGTT
GCTTCGTAGCGGAGCATGACGGCCGTGGGAACTCCTCCTTGGTAACAAGGACCCACGGGGCCAAAAGCCA
CGCCCACACGGGCCCGTCATGTGTGCAACCCCAGCACGGCGACTTTACTGCGAAACCCACTTTAAAGTGA
CATTGAAACTGGTACCCACACACTGGTGACAGGCTAAGGATGCCCTTCAGGTACCCCGAGGTAACACGCG
ACACTCGGGATCTGAGAAGGGGACTGGGGCTTCTATAAAAGCGCTCGGTTTAAAAAGCTTCTATGCCTGA
ATAGGTGACCGGAGGTCGGCACCTTTCCTTTGCAATTACTGACCCTATGAATACACTGACTGTTTGACAA
TTAATCATCGGCATAGTATATCGGCATAGTATAATACGACTCACTATAGGAGGGCCACCATGATTGAACA
AGATGGATTGCACGCAGGTTCTCCGGCCGCTTGGGTGGAGAGGCTATTCGGCTATGACTGGGCACAACAG
ACAATCGGCTGCTCTGATGCCGCCGTGTTCCGGCTGTCAGCGCAGGGGCGCCCGGTTCTTTTTGTCAAGA
CCGACCTGTCCGGTGCCCTGAATGAACTGCAAGACGAGGCAGCGCGGCTATCGTGGCTGGCCACGACGGG
CGTTCCTTGCGCAGCTGTGCTCGACGTTGTCACTGAAGCGGGAAGGGACTGGCTGCTATTGGGCGAAGTG
CCGGGGCAGGATCTCCTGTCATCTCACCTTGCTCCTGCCGAGAAAGTATCCATCATGGCTGATGCAATGC
GGCGGCTGCATACGCTTGATCCGGCTACCTGCCCATTCGACCACCAAGCGAAACATCGCATCGAGCGAGC
ACGTACTCGGATGGAAGCCGGTCTTGTCGATCAGGATGATCTGGACGAAGAGCATCAGGGGCTCGCGCCA
GCCGAACTGTTCGCCAGGCTCAAGGCGAGCATGCCCGACGGCGAGGATCTCGTCGTGACACATGGCGATG
CCTGCTTGCCGAATATCATGGTGGAAAATGGCCGCTTTTCTGGATTCATCGACTGTGGCCGGCTGGGTGT
GGCGGACCGCTATCAGGACATAGCGTTGGCTACCCGTGATATTGCTGAAGAGCTTGGCGGCGAATGGGCT
GACCGCTTCCTCGTGCTTTACGGTATCGCCGCTCCCGATTCGCAGCGCATCGCCTTCTATCGCCTTCTTG
ACGAGTTCTTCTGAGCGGGACTCTGGGGTTCGAAATGACCGACCAAGCGAATTCGCTAGGATTATCCCTA
ATACCTGCCACCCCACTCTTAATCAGTGGTGGAAGAACGGTCTCAGAACTGTTTGTTTCAATTGGCCATT
TAAGTTTAGTAGTAAAAGACTGGTTAATGATAACAATGCATCGTAAAACCTTCAGAAGGAAAGGAGAATG
TTTTGTGGACCACTTTGGTTTTCTTTTTTGCGTGTGGCAGTTTTAAGTTATTAGTTTTTAAAATCAGTAC
TTTTTAATGGAAACAACTTGACCAAAAATTTGTCACAGAATTTTGAGACCCATTAAAAAAGTTAAATGAG
AAACCTGTGTGTTCCTTTGGTCAACACCGAGACATTTAGGTGAAAGACATCTAATTCTGGTTTTACGAAT
CTGGAAACTTCTTGAAAATGTAATTCTTGAGTTAACACTTCTGGGTGGAGAATAGGGTTGTTTTCCCCCC
ACATAATTGGAAGGGGAAGGAATATCATTTAAAGCTATGGGAGGGTTGCTTTGATTACAACACTGGAGAG
AAATGCAGCATGTTGCTGATTGCCTGTCACTAAAACAGGCCAAAAACTGAGTCCTTGGGTTGCATAGAAA
GCTG
Features (pLannotate 1.2.2; 14 found; start..end, strand, type, name):
     51..242     +  promoter       SV40 promoter (fragment): SV40 enhancer and early promoter
    429..1562    +  promoter       mEF-1α promoter (fragment): strong constitutive promoter for mouse elongation factor EF-1α
   1588..3093    +  CDS            L1: VL1_HPV33 - Experimental evidence at protein level: Swiss-Prot protein existence level 1. Forms an icosahedral capsid with a T=7 symmetry and a 50 nm diameter. The capsid is composed of 72 pentamers linked to each other by disulfide bonds and associated with L2 proteins. Binds to heparan sulfate proteoglycans on cell surface of basal layer keratinocytes to provide initial virion attachment. This binding mediates a conformational change in the virus capsid that facilitates efficient infection. The virion enters the host cell via endocytosis. During virus trafficking, L1 protein dissociates from
   3119..3240    -  polyA_signal   SV40 poly(A) signal: SV40 polyadenylation signal
   3263..3334    -  CDS            large T antigen (fragment): large T antigen from SV40 (simian virus 40)
   3428..4016    +  rep_origin     ori: high-copy-number ColE1/pMB1/pBR322/pUC origin of replication
   4096..4399    +  enhancer       CMV enhancer: human cytomegalovirus immediate early enhancer
   4401..4500    +  promoter       CMV promoter (fragment): human cytomegalovirus (CMV) immediate early promoter
   5844..7274    +  CDS            L2: VL2_HPV42 - Protein inferred from homology: Swiss-Prot protein existence level 3. Minor protein of the capsid that localizes along the inner surface of the virion, within the central cavities beneath the L1 pentamers. Plays a role in capsid stabilization through interaction with the major capsid protein L1. Once the virion enters the host cell, L2 escorts the genomic DNA into the nucleus by promoting escape from the endosomal compartments and traffic through the host Golgi network. Mechanistically, the C-terminus of L2 possesses a cell-penetrating peptide that protudes from the host endosome,
   7287..7731    +  misc_feature   FMDV IRES: internal ribosome entry site (IRES) of the foot-and-mouth disease virus
   7764..7782    +  promoter       tac promoter (fragment): strong E. coli promoter; hybrid between the trp and lac UV5 promoters
   7802..7820    +  promoter       T7 promoter: promoter for bacteriophage T7 RNA polymerase
   7830..8624    +  CDS            NeoR/KanR: aminoglycoside phosphotransferase from Tn5; aph(3')-II (or nptII); confers resistance to neomycin, kanamycin, and G418 (Geneticin®)
   8671..9243    +  polyA_signal   EF-1α poly(A) signal: human EF-1α polyadenylation signal
