[The description below was written by a language model from this plasmid's Addgene catalogue record and pLannotate feature annotations shown in this document.]
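Description:
pVITRO-HPV42 L1L2 is a 9,244 bp mammalian expression plasmid built on the InvivoGen pVITRO1-neo-mcs backbone, a dual-cassette vector that expresses two genes from a single plasmid. It carries the major (L1, about 1.5 kb) and minor (L2, about 1.4 kb) capsid genes of human papillomavirus type 42. The catalogue lists the species as human, but these are viral genes. It replicates at high copy in E. coli from a ColE1/pUC-type origin. One Tn5 NeoR/KanR gene provides both kanamycin selection in bacteria and G418 selection in mammalian cells.

In the annotated sequence, L1 lies downstream of an SV40 enhancer fragment and a mouse EF-1α promoter and is followed by an SV40 polyadenylation signal. The annotation tool matched this reading frame to HPV33 L1 by homology, whereas the catalogue identifies it as HPV42 L1. The second cassette starts with a CMV enhancer and a partial CMV promoter. An unannotated stretch of about 1.3 kb separates these from L2, so the feature table does not fully define the promoter driving L2. Directly after L2, an FMDV IRES links the neomycin phosphotransferase gene to the same transcript, which ends at an EF-1α poly(A) signal. G418 resistance in mammalian cells is therefore coupled to L2 expression. Short bacterial promoter elements (tac fragment and T7) just upstream of NeoR/KanR allow the marker to be expressed in E. coli.

Co-expressing L1 and L2 in mammalian cells allows papillomavirus capsids to assemble. The associated publication examines how inhibitors and L2 antibodies affect the infectivity of diverse alpha and beta HPV types, which is consistent with using this plasmid to supply HPV42 capsid proteins for such infectivity and neutralisation studies.
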