Addgene plasmid #52595: pVITRO-HPV42 L1L2
Purpose: Expresses HPV42 L1 and L2 in mammalian cells
Depositing lab: Richard Roden. Depositing organization: Johns Hopkins University and School of Medicine. Publication: Impact of inhibitors and L2 antibodies upon the infectivity of diverse alpha and beta human papillomavirus types. Kwak K, Jiang R, Wang JW, Jagu S, Kirnbauer R, Roden RB. PLoS One. 2014 May 9;9(5):e97232. doi: 10.1371/journal.pone.0097232. eCollection 2014. PubMed 24816794.
Backbone
  Vector backbone: pVITRO1-neo-mcs
  Backbone manufacturer: InvivoGen
  Backbone size w/o insert (bp): 6295
  Total vector size (bp): 9244
  Vector type: Mammalian Expression
  Selectable markers: Neomycin (select with G418)
Growth in bacteria
  Bacterial resistance: Kanamycin, 50 μg/mL
  Growth temperature: 37°C
  Growth strain: DH5alpha
  Copy number: High Copy
Gene/Insert 1
  Gene/Insert name: HPV42 L1
  Species: H. sapiens (human)
  Insert size (bp): 1512
  Cloning method: Restriction Enzyme; 5′ cloning site BglII (destroyed during cloning); 3′ cloning site NheI (destroyed during cloning)
  Sequencing primers: 5′ AAACCACCGCTAATTCAAAGC; 3′ GTGGTTTGTCCAAACTCATCAA
Gene/Insert 2
  Gene/Insert name: HPV42 L2
  Species: H. sapiens (human)
  Insert size (bp): 1437
  Cloning method: Restriction Enzyme; 5′ cloning site BamHI (not destroyed); 3′ cloning site AvrII (destroyed during cloning)
  Sequencing primers: 5′ GCCTCTTAGCGGTTCAAAGG; 3′ CAAAGGTATTTTCTAAACCCGTTTC
Terms and licenses: Academic/Nonprofit Terms; Industry Terms: Not Available to Industry
How to cite: pVITRO-HPV42 L1L2 was a gift from Richard Roden (Addgene plasmid # 52595 ; http://n2t.net/addgene:52595 ; RRID:Addgene_52595)
