>Addgene plasmid #52595 | pVITRO-HPV42 L1L2 | addgene partial sequence | sequence record 84715 | mEF1-Fwd 5'-TTTTGAGCGGAGCTAATTCTCGGG-3'
AACCCTTTTTTAGGTGTTGTGAAAACCACCGCTAATTCAAAGCAACCGGTGATATCAAAGATCCGCCACC
ATGAGCGTGTGGAGGCCCAGCGACGACAAGGTGTACCTGCCCCCTCCCCCCGTGAGCAAGGTGGTGAGCA
CCGACGAGTACGTGCAGAGGACCAACTACTTCTACCACGCCAGCAGCAGCAGGCTGCTGGTGGTGGGCCA
CCCCTACTACTCCATCACCAAGAGGCCCAACAAGACCAGCATCCCCAAGGTGAGCGGCCTGCAGTACAGG
GTGTTCAGGGTGAGGCTGCCCGACCCCAACAAGTTCACCCTGCCCGAGACCAACCTGTACAACCCCGACA
CCCAGAGGATGGTGTGGGCCTGCGTGGGCCTGGAGGTGGGCAGGGGCCAGCCCCTGGGCGTGGGCATCAG
CGGCCACCCCCTGCTGAACAAGCTGGACGACACCGAGAACGCCCCCACCTACGGCGGCGGCCCCGGCACC
GACAACAGGGAGAACGTGAGCATGGACTACAAGCAGACCCAGCTGTGCCTGGTGGGCTGCAAGCCCGCTA
TCGGCGAGCACTGGGGCAAGGGCACCGCCTGCACCCCCCAGAGCAACGGCGACTGCCCCCCCCTGGAGCT
GAAGAACAGCTTCATCCAGGACGGCGACATGGTGGACGTGGGCTTCGGGGCCCTGGACTTCGGCGCCCTG
CAGAGCAGCAAGGCCGAGGTGCCCCTGGACATCGTGAACAGCATCACCAAGTACCCCGACTACCTGAAGA
TGAGCGCCGAGGCCTACGGCGACAGCATGTTCTTCTT
