>Addgene plasmid #52595 | pVITRO-HPV42 L1L2 | addgene partial sequence | sequence record 84746 | EBV-rev 5'-GTGGTTTGTCCAAACTCATC-3'
TAGACTATTACTTGTGGGTCTTCTTCCTCTTGGCGCTGCTCACGCTCTTGGCGGTGCTGGCCTTCCTCTT
GCCCACGCTCAGCTTGGGCCTGGCCCTCAGGCCGGCCTGCAGCAGGAACTTCCTGCCCAGGGGGAACTGG
TCCAGGTCGGTGCTGAACTTCTCGCTCAGGTTCACCTCCCAGAAGCTGAAGTCGCTGTAGGGGTCCTTCT
TCTCGGGGGTGGTCACCTTGGCCTGGCACCTGATGGCCTCGCTCTGCACGTACCTGTAGCTGTCCTCCAG
GGTGCCGCTGGGGGGGGGGGCCACGCCCACGTTCCACTCCTCCAGGATG
