>Addgene plasmid #52595 | pVITRO-HPV42 L1L2 | addgene partial sequence | sequence record 84779 | FMDV-IRES-R 5'-CTCCGCTACGAAGCAACAGT-3'
GCGTGGAGCCAAACGCAGTACAAAGTGTTACCCCTCTAGACCTGGAAAGACCAGGCGGAGTTTCAAGTTG
CACGTTTTGTGTCATTGGGGAAACCTGCTCCTAGACTATTAGGCGGCCACCCTCACGTCGGCGAAGAAGT
AGGGCACGGGCTTCCTCCTCCTCCTCCAGAAGTAGCTGGGGTGCAGGATGAAGTCCCAGCCGCTCACCAT
CACGAAGTTGCCCTGGGGCATCACGCTGGTGGGGGTGCTGTCCCAGGGGTGGTCCACCACGCTCAGGTCG
GGGCCCACGTGCACGGTGGCGGGGAAGCTGAAGGGGATGGTGGTGTTGGCGCTGTGGGTGCTCATGCTGG
GCAGGGTGGGGAAGCTGGTGGTGCTCAGCCTGGGGGTGGCGAAGCCGTGCATGGGGATGCTGCTGGTGGT
GTTGGTCACGTTCACGTCGCTGGTGTCCACGTAGATGTCGAACAGGCCGTCGTTGATGTTGCTGGCGGCG
CTCACGCTGCTGGCGCTCAGGGGCTGCAGCTCGATGGTCTCGCTGCTGTGGGTGATGGGGCTCAGGTCGT
GGAAGAAGTGCACCCTGCTGCCGAACCTGGTGCCCCTCCTGGTCTGCATGCTCAGCCTCTGGCCGATCCT
GCTCACCCTCACGCTGCCCTGCTTGCTGCTCAGCATGGGCCTGTGCAGGGCCACGATGTCCATGAAGTCG
GGGTCGGGGGCGGTGTGGATGCTGGGGTGCTCGAACACCAGGGTGTCCTCGGTCAGGCCCTCGTAGGCGG
GGTTGTCGTA
