>Addgene plasmid #52595 | pVITRO-HPV42 L1L2 | addgene partial sequence | sequence record 84840 | pVITRO-P25F 5'-CAAAGGTATTTTCTAAACCCGTTTC-3'
CAATCCGGAGTATACGGATCCGCCACCATGCCCCCCCAGAGGAGCAGGAGGAGGAAGAGGGCCAGCGCCA
CCCAGCTGTACCAGACCTGCAAGGCCAGCGGCACCTGCCCCCCCGACGTGATCCCCAAGGTGGAGGGCAC
CACCCTGGCCGACAAGATCCTGCAGTGGGGCAGCCTGGGCGTGTTCTTCGGCGGCCTGGGCATCGGCACC
GGCGCCGGCACCGGCGGCAGGACCGGCTACGTGCCCCTGGGCACCAGGCCCCCCGTGATCGCCGAGCCCG
GCCCCGCCGTGAGGCCCCCCATCGCCGTGGACACCGTGGGCCCCAGCGACCCCAGCATCGTGAGCCTGCT
GGAGGAGAGCAGCGTGATCGACGCCGGCATCACCGTGCCCGACATCACCAGCCACGGCGGCTTCAACATC
ACAACCAGCACCGGCGGCCCCGCCAGCACCCCCGCCATCCTGGACATCAGCCCCCCCACCAACACCATCA
GGGTGACCACCACCACCAGCACCAACCCCCTGTACATCGACCCCTTCACCCTGCAGCCCCCCCTGCCCGC
CGAGGTGAACGGCAGGCTGCTGATCTCCACCCCCACCATCACCCCCCACAGCTACGAGGAGATCCCCATG
GACACCTTCGTGGTGAGCACCGACACCACCAACACCTTCACCAGCACCCCCATCCCCGGCCCCAGGAGCA
GCGCCAGGCTGGGCCTGTACAGCAGGGCCACCCAGCAGAGGCCCGTGACCACCAGCGCCTTCCTGACCAG
CC
